Addgene plasmid #75594: PIK3R4 gRNA (BRDN0001148885)
Purpose: 3rd generation lentiviral gRNA plasmid targeting human PIK3R4
Depositing lab: John Doench & David Root. Depositing organization: Broad Institute. Publication: Optimized sgRNA design to maximize activity and minimize off-target effects of CRISPR-Cas9. Doench JG, Fusi N, Sullender M, Hegde M, Vaimberg EW, Donovan KF, Smith I, Tothova Z, Wilen C, Orchard R, Virgin HW, Listgarten J, Root DE. Nat Biotechnol. 2016 Jan 18. doi: 10.1038/nbt.3437. PubMed 26780180.
Backbone
  Vector backbone: lentiGuide-Puro
  Backbone manufacturer: Zhang Lab (Addgene plasmid # 52963)
  Vector type: Mammalian Expression, Lentiviral, CRISPR
  Selectable markers: Puromycin
Growth in bacteria
  Bacterial resistance: Ampicillin, 100 μg/mL
  Growth temperature: 37°C
  Growth strain: DH5alpha
  Copy number: High Copy
Gene/Insert
  Gene/Insert name: PIK3R4 (alt names: PIK3R4; NM_014602.2)
  gRNA/shRNA sequence: GCGTATTCTGGTTATACGGA
  Species: H. sapiens (human)
  Entrez Gene: PIK3R4 (a.k.a. VPS15, p150)
  Promoter: hU6
  Cloning method: Unknown
  Sequencing primers: 5′ U6-F; 3′ pS2-R
Terms and licenses: Academic/Nonprofit Terms; Industry Terms: Not Available to Industry
Depositor comments: The gRNA was designed to target the following Genbank reference sequence(s): NM_014602.2. Note that this plasmid does NOT contain Cas9. It should be used in conjunction with lentiCas9-Blast (Addgene #52962) or otherwise with cell lines already expressing Cas9. Browse the full kinome gRNA library at http://www.addgene.org/pooled-library/broadgpp-human-kinome/ or visit http://www.broadinstitute.org/rnai/public/ for detailed protocols and information.
How to cite: PIK3R4 gRNA (BRDN0001148885) was a gift from John Doench & David Root (Addgene plasmid # 75594 ; http://n2t.net/addgene:75594 ; RRID:Addgene_75594)
