[The description below was written by a language model from this plasmid's Addgene catalogue record and pLannotate feature annotations shown in this document.]
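Description:
PIK3R4 gRNA (BRDN0001148885) is a third-generation lentiviral CRISPR guide plasmid built on the lentiGuide-Puro backbone, carrying a single guide RNA directed against human PIK3R4 (also known as VPS15 or p150), designed against the reference transcript NM_014602.2. It is propagated in E. coli as a high-copy plasmid through a ColE1/pUC-type origin with ampicillin selection (AmpR). The backbone also retains an f1 origin, an SV40 origin and poly(A) signal, and remnants of a lac/T7/T3 cloning region.

The viral transfer cassette begins with an RSV promoter fused to a truncated HIV-1 5' LTR, which makes genomic RNA production Tat-independent. This is followed by the Ψ packaging signal with a partial gag sequence, the Rev response element for Rev-dependent nuclear export, and a cPPT/CTS that aids nuclear import of the reverse-transcribed genome. A self-inactivating ΔU3 3' LTR closes the cassette. Within these boundaries, the human U6 RNA polymerase III promoter drives the PIK3R4 spacer joined to the Streptococcus pyogenes Cas9 guide scaffold. A separate EF-1α core promoter with its intron A expresses puromycin N-acetyltransferase for selecting transduced mammalian cells, and a WPRE enhances transcript expression.

The plasmid does not encode Cas9, so it is intended for use with a separate Cas9 vector such as lentiCas9-Blast or in cells that already express Cas9. There it directs cleavage and knockout of PIK3R4. It belongs to a human kinome gRNA collection associated with work on optimized sgRNA design for higher on-target activity and fewer off-target effects.
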