Features (pLannotate 1.2.2; 29 found; start..end, strand, type, name):
     14..80      +  CDS            small t antigen (fragment): SV40 (simian virus 40) small t antigen
    106..317     +  promoter       EF-1α core promoter: core promoter for human elongation factor EF-1α
    318..1256    +  intron         EF-1α intron A: intron upstream of the start codon of human EF-1α
   1278..1877    +  CDS            PuroR (fragment): puromycin N-acetyltransferase; pac from Streptomyces; confers resistance to puromycin
   1893..2481    +  misc_feature   WPRE: woodchuck hepatitis virus posttranscriptional regulatory element
   2532..2551    +  misc_feature   cPPT/CTS (fragment): central polypurine tract and central termination sequence of HIV-1
   2553..2786    +  LTR            3' LTR (ΔU3): self-inactivating 3' long terminal repeat (LTR) from HIV-1
   2864..2985    +  polyA_signal   SV40 poly(A) signal: SV40 polyadenylation signal
   3025..3160    +  rep_origin     SV40 ori: SV40 origin of replication
   3181..3199    -  promoter       T7 promoter: promoter for bacteriophage T7 RNA polymerase
   3207..3362    +  CDS            lacZα (fragment): LacZα fragment of β-galactosidase; lacZ fragment
   3367..3795    +  rep_origin     f1 ori (sequence partly withheld): f1 bacteriophage origin of replication; arrow indicates direction of (+) strand synthesis
   3848..3952    +  promoter       AmpR promoter: bla
   3953..4813    +  CDS            AmpR: β-lactamase; bla; confers resistance to ampicillin, carbenicillin, and related antibiotics
   4984..5572    +  rep_origin     ori: high-copy-number ColE1/pMB1/pBR322/pUC origin of replication
   5755..5847    +  CDS            lacI (fragment): lac repressor; lacI; The lac repressor binds to the lac operator to inhibit transcription in E. coli. This inhibition can be relieved by adding lactose or isopropyl-β-D-thiogalactopyranoside (IPTG).
   5860..5881    +  protein_bind   CAP binding site: CAP binding activates transcription in the presence of cAMP. E. coli catabolite activator protein
   5896..5926    +  promoter       lac promoter: promoter for the E. coli lac operon
   5934..5950    +  protein_bind   lac operator: The lac repressor binds to the lac operator to inhibit transcription in E. coli. This inhibition can be relieved by adding lactose or isopropyl-β-D-thiogalactopyranoside (IPTG). lac repressor encoded by lacI
   5995..6013    +  promoter       T3 promoter: promoter for bacteriophage T3 RNA polymerase
   6041..6267    +  promoter       RSV promoter: Rous sarcoma virus enhancer/promoter
   6268..6448    +  LTR            5' LTR (truncated): truncated 5' long terminal repeat (LTR) from HIV-1
   6495..6620    +  misc_feature   HIV-1 Ψ: packaging signal of human immunodeficiency virus type 1
   6604..6967    +  CDS            HIV-1 gag (fragment): gag protein from human immunodeficiency virus 1; gag
   7113..7346    +  misc_feature   RRE: The Rev response element (RRE) of HIV-1 allows for Rev-dependent mRNA export from the nucleus to the cytoplasm.
   7723..7749    +  CDS            Rev (fragment): human immunodeficiency virus 1 (HIV-1) Rev protein; rev; enhances nuclear export of unspliced and incompletely spliced viral mRNAs
   7753..7993    +  promoter       U6 promoter: RNA polymerase III promoter for human U6 snRNA
   8023..8098    +  misc_RNA       gRNA scaffold: guide RNA scaffold for the Streptococcus pyogenes CRISPR/Cas9 system
   8154..8271    +  misc_feature   cPPT/CTS: central polypurine tract and central termination sequence of HIV-1
>Addgene plasmid #75594 | PIK3R4 gRNA (BRDN0001148885) | addgene full sequence | sequence record 184184 | Addgene Assembled Sequence
CCCGGGTGCAAAGATGGATAAAGTTTTAAACAGAGAGGAATCTTTGCAGCTAATGGACCTTCTAGGTCTT
GAAAGGAGTGGGAATTGGCTCCGGTGCCCGTCAGTGGGCAGAGCGCACATCGCCCACAGTCCCCGAGAAG
TTGGGGGGAGGGGTCGGCAATTGATCCGGTGCCTAGAGAAGGTGGCGCGGGGTAAACTGGGAAAGTGATG
TCGTGTACTGGCTCCGCCTTTTTCCCGAGGGTGGGGGAGAACCGTATATAAGTGCAGTAGTCGCCGTGAA
CGTTCTTTTTCGCAACGGGTTTGCCGCCAGAACACAGGTAAGTGCCGTGTGTGGTTCCCGCGGGCCTGGC
CTCTTTACGGGTTATGGCCCTTGCGTGCCTTGAATTACTTCCACCTGGCTGCAGTACGTGATTCTTGATC
CCGAGCTTCGGGTTGGAAGTGGGTGGGAGAGTTCGAGGCCTTGCGCTTAAGGAGCCCCTTCGCCTCGTGC
TTGAGTTGAGGCCTGGCCTGGGCGCTGGGGCCGCCGCGTGCGAATCTGGTGGCACCTTCGCGCCTGTCTC
GCTGCTTTCGATAAGTCTCTAGCCATTTAAAATTTTTGATGACCTGCTGCGACGCTTTTTTTCTGGCAAG
ATAGTCTTGTAAATGCGGGCCAAGATCTGCACACTGGTATTTCGGTTTTTGGGGCCGCGGGCGGCGACGG
GGCCCGTGCGTCCCAGCGCACATGTTCGGCGAGGCGGGGCCTGCGAGCGCGGCCACCGAGAATCGGACGG
GGGTAGTCTCAAGCTGGCCGGCCTGCTCTGGTGCCTGGCCTCGCGCCGCCGTGTATCGCCCCGCCCTGGG
CGGCAAGGCTGGCCCGGTCGGCACCAGTTGCGTGAGCGGAAAGATGGCCGCTTCCCGGCCCTGCTGCAGG
GAGCTCAAAATGGAGGACGCGGCGCTCGGGAGAGCGGGCGGGTGAGTCACCCACACAAAGGAAAAGGGCC
TTTCCGTCCTCAGCCGTCGCTTCATGTGACTCCACGGAGTACCGGGCGCCGTCCAGGCACCTCGATTAGT
TCTCGAGCTTTTGGAGTACGTCGTCTTTAGGTTGGGGGGAGGGGTTTTATGCGATGGAGTTTCCCCACAC
TGAGTGGGTGGAGACTGAAGTTAGGCCAGCTTGGCACTTGATGTAATTCTCCTTGGAATTTGCCCTTTTT
GAGTTTGGATCTTGGTTCATTCTCAAGCCTCAGACAGTGGTTCAAAGTTTTTTTCTTCCATTTCAGGTGT
CGTGACGTACGGCCACCATGACCGAGTACAAGCCCACGGTGCGCCTCGCCACCCGCGACGACGTCCCCAG
GGCCGTACGCACCCTCGCCGCCGCGTTCGCCGACTACCCCGCCACGCGCCACACCGTCGATCCGGACCGC
CACATCGAGCGGGTCACCGAGCTGCAAGAACTCTTCCTCACGCGCGTCGGGCTCGACATCGGCAAGGTGT
GGGTCGCGGACGACGGCGCCGCCGTGGCGGTCTGGACCACGCCGGAGAGCGTCGAAGCGGGGGCGGTGTT
CGCCGAGATCGGCCCGCGCATGGCCGAGTTGAGCGGTTCCCGGCTGGCCGCGCAGCAACAGATGGAAGGC
CTCCTGGCGCCGCACCGGCCCAAGGAGCCCGCGTGGTTCCTGGCCACCGTCGGAGTCTCGCCCGACCACC
AGGGCAAGGGTCTGGGCAGCGCCGTCGTGCTCCCCGGAGTGGAGGCGGCCGAGCGCGCCGGGGTGCCCGC
CTTCCTGGAGACCTCCGCGCCCCGCAACCTCCCCTTCTACGAGCGGCTCGGCTTCACCGTCACCGCCGAC
GTCGAGGTGCCCGAAGGACCGCGCACCTGGTGCATGACCCGCAAGCCCGGTGCCTGAACGCGTTAAGTCG
ACAATCAACCTCTGGATTACAAAATTTGTGAAAGATTGACTGGTATTCTTAACTATGTTGCTCCTTTTAC
GCTATGTGGATACGCTGCTTTAATGCCTTTGTATCATGCTATTGCTTCCCGTATGGCTTTCATTTTCTCC
TCCTTGTATAAATCCTGGTTGCTGTCTCTTTATGAGGAGTTGTGGCCCGTTGTCAGGCAACGTGGCGTGG
TGTGCACTGTGTTTGCTGACGCAACCCCCACTGGTTGGGGCATTGCCACCACCTGTCAGCTCCTTTCCGG
GACTTTCGCTTTCCCCCTCCCTATTGCCACGGCGGAACTCATCGCCGCCTGCCTTGCCCGCTGCTGGACA
GGGGCTCGGCTGTTGGGCACTGACAATTCCGTGGTGTTGTCGGGGAAATCATCGTCCTTTCCTTGGCTGC
TCGCCTGTGTTGCCACCTGGATTCTGCGCGGGACGTCCTTCTGCTACGTCCCTTCGGCCCTCAATCCAGC
GGACCTTCCTTCCCGCGGCCTGCTGCCGGCTCTGCGGCCTCTTCCGCGTCTTCGCCTTCGCCCTCAGACG
AGTCGGATCTCCCTTTGGGCCGCCTCCCCGCGTCGACTTTAAGACCAATGACTTACAAGGCAGCTGTAGA
TCTTAGCCACTTTTTAAAAGAAAAGGGGGGACTGGAAGGGCTAATTCACTCCCAACGAAGACAAGATCTG
CTTTTTGCTTGTACTGGGTCTCTCTGGTTAGACCAGATCTGAGCCTGGGAGCTCTCTGGCTAACTAGGGA
ACCCACTGCTTAAGCCTCAATAAAGCTTGCCTTGAGTGCTTCAAGTAGTGTGTGCCCGTCTGTTGTGTGA
CTCTGGTAACTAGAGATCCCTCAGACCCTTTTAGTCAGTGTGGAAAATCTCTAGCAGTACGTATAGTAGT
TCATGTCATCTTATTATTCAGTATTTATAACTTGCAAAGAAATGAATATCAGAGAGTGAGAGGAACTTGT
TTATTGCAGCTTATAATGGTTACAAATAAAGCAATAGCATCACAAATTTCACAAATAAAGCATTTTTTTC
ACTGCATTCTAGTTGTGGTTTGTCCAAACTCATCAATGTATCTTATCATGTCTGGCTCTAGCTATCCCGC
CCCTAACTCCGCCCATCCCGCCCCTAACTCCGCCCAGTTCCGCCCATTCTCCGCCCCATGGCTGACTAAT
TTTTTTTATTTATGCAGAGGCCGAGGCCGCCTCGGCCTCTGAGCTATTCCAGAAGTAGTGAGGAGGCTTT
TTTGGAGGCCTAGGGACGTACCCAATTCGCCCTATAGTGAGTCGTATTACGCGCGCTCACTGGCCGTCGT
TTTACAACGTCGTGACTGGGAAAACCCTGGCGTTACCCAACTTAATCGCCTTGCAGCACATCCCCCTTTC
GCCAGCTGGCGTAATAGCGAAGAGGCCCGCACCGATCGCCCTTCCCAACAGTTGCGCAGCCTGAATGGCG
AATGGG
[124 nt withheld, positions 3367-3490]
C
[91 nt withheld, positions 3492-3582]
A
[49 nt withheld, positions 3584-3632]
CCTTTGACGTTGGAGTCCACGTTCTTT
[37 nt withheld, positions 3660-3696]
ACCCTATCTCGGTCTATTCTTTTGATTTATAAGGGATTTTGCCGATTTCGGCCTATTGGTTAAAAAATGA
GCTGATTTAACAAAAATTTAACGCGAATTTTAACAAAATATTAACGCTTACAATTTAGGTGGCACTTTTC
GGGGAAATGTGCGCGGAACCCCTATTTGTTTATTTTTCTAAATACATTCAAATATGTATCCGCTCATGAG
ACAATAACCCTGATAAATGCTTCAATAATATTGAAAAAGGAAGAGTATGAGTATTCAACATTTCCGTGTC
GCCCTTATTCCCTTTTTTGCGGCATTTTGCCTTCCTGTTTTTGCTCACCCAGAAACGCTGGTGAAAGTAA
AAGATGCTGAAGATCAGTTGGGTGCACGAGTGGGTTACATCGAACTGGATCTCAACAGCGGTAAGATCCT
TGAGAGTTTTCGCCCCGAAGAACGTTTTCCAATGATGAGCACTTTTAAAGTTCTGCTATGTGGCGCGGTA
TTATCCCGTATTGACGCCGGGCAAGAGCAACTCGGTCGCCGCATACACTATTCTCAGAATGACTTGGTTG
AGTACTCACCAGTCACAGAAAAGCATCTTACGGATGGCATGACAGTAAGAGAATTATGCAGTGCTGCCAT
AACCATGAGTGATAACACTGCGGCCAACTTACTTCTGACAACGATCGGAGGACCGAAGGAGCTAACCGCT
TTTTTGCACAACATGGGGGATCATGTAACTCGCCTTGATCGTTGGGAACCGGAGCTGAATGAAGCCATAC
CAAACGACGAGCGTGACACCACGATGCCTGTAGCAATGGCAACAACGTTGCGCAAACTATTAACTGGCGA
ACTACTTACTCTAGCTTCCCGGCAACAATTAATAGACTGGATGGAGGCGGATAAAGTTGCAGGACCACTT
CTGCGCTCGGCCCTTCCGGCTGGCTGGTTTATTGCTGATAAATCTGGAGCCGGTGAGCGTGGGTCTCGCG
GTATCATTGCAGCACTGGGGCCAGATGGTAAGCCCTCCCGTATCGTAGTTATCTACACGACGGGGAGTCA
GGCAACTATGGATGAACGAAATAGACAGATCGCTGAGATAGGTGCCTCACTGATTAAGCATTGGTAACTG
TCAGACCAAGTTTACTCATATATACTTTAGATTGATTTAAAACTTCATTTTTAATTTAAAAGGATCTAGG
TGAAGATCCTTTTTGATAATCTCATGACCAAAATCCCTTAACGTGAGTTTTCGTTCCACTGAGCGTCAGA
CCCCGTAGAAAAGATCAAAGGATCTTCTTGAGATCCTTTTTTTCTGCGCGTAATCTGCTGCTTGCAAACA
AAAAAACCACCGCTACCAGCGGTGGTTTGTTTGCCGGATCAAGAGCTACCAACTCTTTTTCCGAAGGTAA
CTGGCTTCAGCAGAGCGCAGATACCAAATACTGTTCTTCTAGTGTAGCCGTAGTTAGGCCACCACTTCAA
GAACTCTGTAGCACCGCCTACATACCTCGCTCTGCTAATCCTGTTACCAGTGGCTGCTGCCAGTGGCGAT
AAGTCGTGTCTTACCGGGTTGGACTCAAGACGATAGTTACCGGATAAGGCGCAGCGGTCGGGCTGAACGG
GGGGTTCGTGCACACAGCCCAGCTTGGAGCGAACGACCTACACCGAACTGAGATACCTACAGCGTGAGCT
ATGAGAAAGCGCCACGCTTCCCGAAGGGAGAAAGGCGGACAGGTATCCGGTAAGCGGCAGGGTCGGAACA
GGAGAGCGCACGAGGGAGCTTCCAGGGGGAAACGCCTGGTATCTTTATAGTCCTGTCGGGTTTCGCCACC
TCTGACTTGAGCGTCGATTTTTGTGATGCTCGTCAGGGGGGCGGAGCCTATGGAAAAACGCCAGCAACGC
GGCCTTTTTACGGTTCCTGGCCTTTTGCTGGCCTTTTGCTCACATGTTCTTTCCTGCGTTATCCCCTGAT
TCTGTGGATAACCGTATTACCGCCTTTGAGTGAGCTGATACCGCTCGCCGCAGCCGAACGACCGAGCGCA
GCGAGTCAGTGAGCGAGGAAGCGGAAGAGCGCCCAATACGCAAACCGCCTCTCCCCGCGCGTTGGCCGAT
TCATTAATGCAGCTGGCACGACAGGTTTCCCGACTGGAAAGCGGGCAGTGAGCGCAACGCAATTAATGTG
AGTTAGCTCACTCATTAGGCACCCCAGGCTTTACACTTTATGCTTCCGGCTCGTATGTTGTGTGGAATTG
TGAGCGGATAACAATTTCACACAGGAAACAGCTATGACCATGATTACGCCAAGCGCGCAATTAACCCTCA
CTAAAGGGAACAAAAGCTGGAGCTGCAAGCTTAATGTAGTCTTATGCAATACTCTTGTAGTCTTGCAACA
TGGTAACGATGAGTTAGCAACATGCCTTACAAGGAGAGAAAAAGCACCGTGCATGCCGATTGGTGGAAGT
AAGGTGGTACGATCGTGCCTTATTAGGAAGGCAACAGACGGGTCTGACATGGATTGGACGAACCACTGAA
TTGCCGCATTGCAGAGATATTGTATTTAAGTGCCTAGCTCGATACATAAACGGGTCTCTCTGGTTAGACC
AGATCTGAGCCTGGGAGCTCTCTGGCTAACTAGGGAACCCACTGCTTAAGCCTCAATAAAGCTTGCCTTG
AGTGCTTCAAGTAGTGTGTGCCCGTCTGTTGTGTGACTCTGGTAACTAGAGATCCCTCAGACCCTTTTAG
TCAGTGTGGAAAATCTCTAGCAGTGGCGCCCGAACAGGGACTTGAAAGCGAAAGGGAAACCAGAGGAGCT
CTCTCGACGCAGGACTCGGCTTGCTGAAGCGCGCACGGCAAGAGGCGAGGGGCGGCGACTGGTGAGTACG
CCAAAAATTTTGACTAGCGGAGGCTAGAAGGAGAGAGATGGGTGCGAGAGCGTCAGTATTAAGCGGGGGA
GAATTAGATCGCGATGGGAAAAAATTCGGTTAAGGCCAGGGGGAAAGAAAAAATATAAATTAAAACATAT
AGTATGGGCAAGCAGGGAGCTAGAACGATTCGCAGTTAATCCTGGCCTGTTAGAAACATCAGAAGGCTGT
AGACAAATACTGGGACAGCTACAACCATCCCTTCAGACAGGATCAGAAGAACTTAGATCATTATATAATA
CAGTAGCAACCCTCTATTGTGTGCATCAAAGGATAGAGATAAAAGACACCAAGGAAGCTTTAGACAAGAT
AGAGGAAGAGCAAAACAAAAGTAAGACCACCGCACAGCAAGCGGCCGCTGATCTTCAGACCTGGAGGAGG
AGATATGAGGGACAATTGGAGAAGTGAATTATATAAATATAAAGTAGTAAAAATTGAACCATTAGGAGTA
GCACCCACCAAGGCAAAGAGAAGAGTGGTGCAGAGAGAAAAAAGAGCAGTGGGAATAGGAGCTTTGTTCC
TTGGGTTCTTGGGAGCAGCAGGAAGCACTATGGGCGCAGCGTCAATGACGCTGACGGTACAGGCCAGACA
ATTATTGTCTGGTATAGTGCAGCAGCAGAACAATTTGCTGAGGGCTATTGAGGCGCAACAGCATCTGTTG
CAACTCACAGTCTGGGGCATCAAGCAGCTCCAGGCAAGAATCCTGGCTGTGGAAAGATACCTAAAGGATC
AACAGCTCCTGGGGATTTGGGGTTGCTCTGGAAAACTCATTTGCACCACTGCTGTGCCTTGGAATGCTAG
TTGGAGTAATAAATCTCTGGAACAGATTTGGAATCACACGACCTGGATGGAGTGGGACAGAGAAATTAAC
AATTACACAAGCTTAATACACTCCTTAATTGAAGAATCGCAAAACCAGCAAGAAAAGAATGAACAAGAAT
TATTGGAATTAGATAAATGGGCAAGTTTGTGGAATTGGTTTAACATAACAAATTGGCTGTGGTATATAAA
ATTATTCATAATGATAGTAGGAGGCTTGGTAGGTTTAAGAATAGTTTTTGCTGTACTTTCTATAGTGAAT
AGAGTTAGGCAGGGATATTCACCATTATCGTTTCAGACCCACCTCCCAACCCCGAGGGGACCCAGAGAGG
GCCTATTTCCCATGATTCCTTCATATTTGCATATACGATACAAGGCTGTTAGAGAGATAATTAGAATTAA
TTTGACTGTAAACACAAAGATATTAGTACAAAATACGTGACGTAGAAAGTAATAATTTCTTGGGTAGTTT
GCAGTTTTAAAATTATGTTTTAAAATGGACTATCATATGCTTACCGTAACTTGAAAGTATTTCGATTTCT
TGGCTTTATATATCTTGTGGAAAGGACGAAACACCGGCGTATTCTGGTTATACGGAGTTTTAGAGCTAGA
AATAGCAAGTTAAAATAAGGCTAGTCCGTTATCAACTTGAAAAAGTGGCACCGAGTCGGTGCTTTTTTAA
GCTTGGCGTAACTAGATCTTGAGACAAATGGCAGTATTCATCCACAATTTTAAAAGAAAAGGGGGGATTG
GGGGGTACAGTGCAGGGGAAAGAATAGTAGACATAATAGCAACAGACATACAAACTAAAGAATTACAAAA
ACAAATTACAAAAATTCAAAATTTTCGGGTTTATTACAGGGACAGCAGAGATCCACTTTGGCGCCGGCTC
GAGGGGG
