>Addgene plasmid #75594 | PIK3R4 gRNA (BRDN0001148885) | depositor partial sequence | sequence record 143054 | Target Sequence
GCGTATTCTGGTTATACGGA
