>Addgene plasmid #75594 | PIK3R4 gRNA (BRDN0001148885) | addgene partial sequence | sequence record 184183 | hU6-F
GAAAGTAATAATTTCTTGGGTAGTTTGCAGTTTTAAAATTATGTTTTAAAATGGACTATCATATGCTTAC
CGTAACTTGAAAGTATTTCGATTTCTTGGCTTTATATATCTTGTGGAAAGGACGAAACACCGGCGTATTC
TGGTTATACGGAGTTTTAGAGCTAGAAATAGCAAGTTAAAATAAGGCTAGTCCGTTATCAACTTGAAAAA
GTGGCACCGAGTCGGTGCTTTTTTAAGCTTGGCGTAACTAGATCTTGAGACAAATGGCAGTATTCATCCA
CAATTTTAAAAGAAAAGGGGGGATTGGGGGGTACAGTGCAGGGGAAAGAATAGTAGACATAATAGCAACA
GACATACAAACTAAAGAATTACAAAAACAAATTACAAAAATTCAAAATTTTCGGGTTTATTACAGGGACA
GCAGAGATCCACTTTGGCGCCGGCTCGAGGGGGCCCGGGTGCAAAGATGGATAAAGTTTTAAACAGAGAG
GAATCTTTGCAGCTAATGGACCTTCTAGGTCTTGAAAGGAGTGGGAATTGGCTCCGGTGCCCGTCAGTGG
GCAGAGCGCA
